Addgene plasmid #125149: pSTAP-seq_fly-4xUAS
Purpose: Vector to measure the activity of CP candidates in response to a tethered (4xUAS) GAL4-DBD-COF by determining the abundance of transcripts originating from each candidate in fly cells
Depositing lab: Alexander Stark. Depositing organization: Research Institute of Molecular Pathology (IMP). Publication: Transcriptional cofactors display specificity for distinct types of core promoters. Haberle V, Arnold CD, Pagani M, Rath M, Schernhuber K, Stark A. Nature. 2019 Jun;570(7759):122-126. doi: 10.1038/s41586-019-1210-7. Epub 2019 May 15. PubMed 31092928.
Backbone
  Vector backbone: Unknown
  Backbone manufacturer: Promega
  Backbone size w/o insert (bp): 3078
  Vector type: STAP-seq screening vector
Growth in bacteria
  Bacterial resistance: Chloramphenicol and Ampicillin, 25 & 100 μg/mL
  Growth temperature: 37°C
  Growth strain: ccdB Survival
  Copy number: High Copy
Gene/Insert
  Gene/Insert name: 4 x upstream activating sequence (UAS)
  Species: S. cerevisiae (budding yeast)
  Insert size (bp): 187
  Cloning method: Unknown
  Sequencing primers: 5′ Unknown
Terms and licenses: Academic/Nonprofit Terms; Industry Terms: Not Available to Industry
How to cite: pSTAP-seq_fly-4xUAS was a gift from Alexander Stark (Addgene plasmid # 125149 ; http://n2t.net/addgene:125149 ; RRID:Addgene_125149)
