[The description below was written by a language model from this plasmid's Addgene catalogue record and pLannotate feature annotations shown in this document.]
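Description:
pSTAP-seq_fly-4xUAS is a STAP-seq screening vector for Drosophila cells, designed to measure how core promoter (CP) candidates respond to a transcriptional cofactor recruited nearby as a GAL4 DNA-binding-domain fusion. The backbone name is not recorded, although it is attributed to Promega. The 5.1 kb plasmid replicates in E. coli from a high-copy ColE1/pUC-type origin, carries an f1 origin, and is selected with ampicillin (AmpR) together with chloramphenicol.

The defining insert is a 187 bp array of four yeast-derived GAL4 upstream activating sequences. It is annotated as two UAS fragments separated by a short polylinker remnant and is flanked by attB1 and attB2 Gateway sites. Upstream lie a synthetic poly(A) signal and an RNA polymerase II pause site, elements commonly used to block read-through transcription from the backbone so that detected transcripts reflect genuine initiation at the test position. Downstream of the UAS array is a CmR–ccdB cassette, with a partial ccdA. This explains the chloramphenicol selection and the need for a ccdB-tolerant strain. It presumably acts as a counter-selectable placeholder that is replaced when candidate libraries are cloned, though the record does not give the cloning method.

The cassette is followed by a modified Drosophila Mhc intron, a short fragment of an Aequorea-derived fluorescent protein coding sequence, and an SV40 polyadenylation region annotated on the opposite strand. These would form the transcribed reporter body. Activity is read out by the abundance of transcripts originating from each candidate, not by fluorescence. Short lacZα, tetA and large T antigen matches appear to be backbone remnants.
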