Features (pLannotate 1.2.2; 22 found; start..end, strand, type, name):
    237..304     -  CDS            lacZα (fragment): LacZα fragment of β-galactosidase; lacZ fragment
    363..411     +  polyA_signal   poly(A) signal: synthetic polyadenylation signal
    425..516     +  misc_feature   pause site: RNA polymerase II transcriptional pause signal from the human α2 globin gene
    557..581     +  protein_bind   attB1: mutant version of attB; recombination site for the Gateway® BP reaction BP Clonase™
    586..625     +  protein_bind   5X UAS (fragment): five tandem copies of the "ScaI site" 17-mer CGGAGTACTGTCCTCCG, an upstream activating sequence (UAS) that efficiently binds yeast Gal4 (Webster et al., 1988; Pfeiffer et al., 2010) GAL4
    627..648     -  misc_feature   MCS (fragment): pUC18/19 multiple cloning site
    647..684     +  protein_bind   5X UAS (fragment): five tandem copies of the "ScaI site" 17-mer CGGAGTACTGTCCTCCG, an upstream activating sequence (UAS) that efficiently binds yeast Gal4 (Webster et al., 1988; Pfeiffer et al., 2010) GAL4
    686..710     -  protein_bind   attB2: mutant version of attB; recombination site for the Gateway® BP reaction BP Clonase™
    768..798     +  promoter       lac UV5 promoter: E. coli lac promoter with an "up" mutation
    822..851     +  promoter       cat promoter (fragment): promoter of the E. coli cat gene encoding chloramphenicol acetyltransferase
    852..1511    +  CDS            CmR: chloramphenicol acetyltransferase; cat; confers resistance to chloramphenicol
   1690..1848    +  CDS            ccdA (fragment): CCDA_ECO57 - Also known as H, letA. Experimental evidence at protein level: Swiss-Prot protein existence level 1. Antitoxin component of a type II toxin-antitoxin (TA) system which inhibits the post-segregational killing (PSK) of plasmid-free cells, also referred to as a plasmid addiction system. Binds to and blocks the activity of CcdB; will also remove bound CcdB protein from the CcdB-GyrA complex by forming a CcdA-CcdB complex, a process termed rejuvenation. Functions as a transcriptional corepressor for the ccdAB operon, repression also requires CcdB (By similarity). From Escherichia coli
   1853..2155    +  CDS            ccdB: CCDB_ECOLI - Also known as G, letB, letD. Experimental evidence at protein level: Swiss-Prot protein existence level 1. Toxic component of a type II toxin-antitoxin (TA) system, functioning in plasmid maintainence. Responsible for the post- segregational killing (PSK) of plasmid-free cells, also referred to as a plasmid addiction system. Half-life of over 2 hours. Cell killing by CcdB is accompanied by filamentation, defects in chromosome and plasmid segregation, defects in cell division, formation of anucleate cells, decreased DNA synthesis and plasmid loss. Interferes with the activity of DN
   2261..2327    +  intron         Mhc intron: modified Drosophila myosin heavy chain intron 16 (Pfeiffer et al., 2010)
   2339..2524    +  CDS            BFPsol (fragment): BFPsol is a fluorescent protein published in 2006, derived from Aequorea victoria.
   2567..2688    -  polyA_signal   SV40 poly(A) signal: SV40 polyadenylation signal
   2711..2779    -  CDS            large T antigen (fragment): large T antigen from SV40 (simian virus 40)
   2796..3002    +  CDS            tetA (fragment): TCR3_ECOLX - Experimental evidence at protein level: Swiss-Prot protein existence level 1. Resistance to tetracycline by an active tetracycline efflux. This is an energy-dependent process that decreases the accumulation of the antibiotic in whole cells. This protein functions as a metal- tetracycline/H(+) antiporter. From Escherichia coli. This protein is used as a marker in many commonly used cloning vectors, such as pBR322 and pACYC184.
   3123..3711    -  rep_origin     ori: high-copy-number ColE1/pMB1/pBR322/pUC origin of replication
   3882..4742    -  CDS            AmpR: β-lactamase; bla; confers resistance to ampicillin, carbenicillin, and related antibiotics
   4743..4847    -  promoter       AmpR promoter: bla
   4874..205     +  rep_origin     f1 ori (across the origin) (sequence partly withheld): f1 bacteriophage origin of replication; arrow indicates direction of (+) strand synthesis
>Addgene plasmid #125149 | pSTAP-seq_fly-4xUAS | addgene full sequence | sequence record 247994 | Addgene NGS Result
[42 nt withheld, positions 1-42]
CCTTTGACGTTGGAGTCCACGTTCTTT
[37 nt withheld, positions 70-106]
ACCCTATCTCGGTCTATTCTTTTGATTTATAAGGGATTTTGCCGATTTCGGCCTATTGGTTAAAAAATGA
GCTGATTTAACAAAAATTTAACGCGAATTTTAACAAAATATTAACGCTTACAATTTGCCATTCGCCATTC
AGGCTGCGCAACTGTTGGGAAGGGCGATCGGTGCGGGCCTCTTCGCTATTACGCCAGCCCAAGCTACCAT
GATAAGTAAGTAATATTAAGGTACGGGAGGTACTTGGAGCGGCCGCAATAAAATATCTTTATTTTCATTA
CATCTGTGTGTTGGTTTTTTGTGTGAATCGATAGTACTAACATACGCTCTCCATCAAAACAAAACGAAAC
AAAACAAACTAGCAAAATAGGCTGTCCCCAGTGCAAGTGCAGGTGCCAGAACATTTCTCTATCGATAGGT
ACCTGAGCTCGCTAGCCTCGAGGATATCAAACAAGTTTGTACAAAAAAGCAGGCTTCCGGGAGTACTGTC
CTCCGAGCGGAGTACTGTCCTCCGAGCGGGAAGCTTGCATGCCTGCAGGTCGGAGTACTGTCCTCCGAGC
GGAGTACTGTCCTCCGAGGACCCAGCTTTCTTGTACAAAGTGGTATATCAAGATCTTAGAGCATGCACCG
GTGATATCCGGCCGCATTAGGCACCCCAGGCTTTACACTTTATGCTTCCGGCTCGTATAATGTGTGGATT
TTGAGTTAGGATCCGTCGAGATTTTCAGGAGCTAAGGAAGCTAAAATGGAGAAAAAAATCACTGGATATA
CCACCGTTGATATATCCCAATGGCATCGTAAAGAACATTTTGAGGCATTTCAGTCAGTTGCTCAATGTAC
CTATAACCAGACCGTTCAGCTGGATATTACGGCCTTTTTAAAGACCGTAAAGAAAAATAAGCACAAGTTT
TATCCGGCCTTTATTCACATTCTTGCCCGCCTGATGAATGCTCATCCGGAATTCCGTATGGCAATGAAAG
ACGGTGAGCTGGTGATATGGGATAGTGTTCACCCTTGTTACACCGTTTTCCATGAGCAAACTGAAACGTT
TTCATCGCTCTGGAGTGAATACCACGACGATTTCCGGCAGTTTCTACACATATATTCGCAAGATGTGGCG
TGTTACGGTGAAAACCTGGCCTATTTCCCTAAAGGGTTTATTGAGAATATGTTTTTCGTCTCAGCCAATC
CCTGGGTGAGTTTCACCAGTTTTGATTTAAACGTGGCCAATATGGACAACTTCTTCGCCCCCGTTTTCAC
CATGGGCAAATATTATACGCAAGGCGACAAGGTGCTGATGCCGCTGGCGATTCAGGTTCATCATGCCGTT
TGTGATGGCTTCCATGTCGGCAGAATGCTTAATGAATTACAACAGTACTGCGATGAGTGGCAGGGCGGGG
CGTAAACGCGTGGATCCGGCTTACTAAAAGCCAGATAACAGTATGCGTATTTGCGCGCTGATTTTTGCGG
TATAAGAATATATACTGATATGTATACCCGAAGTATGTCAAAAAGAGGTATGCTATGAAGCAGCGTATTA
CAGTGACAGTTGACAGCGACAGCTATCAGTTGCTCAAGGCATATATGATGTCAATATCTCCGGTCTGGTA
AGCACAACCATGCAGAATGAAGCCCGTCGTCTGCGTGCCGAACGCTGGAAAGCGGAAAATCAGGAAGGGA
TGGCTGAGGTCGCCCGGTTTATTGAAATGAACGGCTCTTTTGCTGACGAGAACAGGGGCTGGTGAAATGC
AGTTTAAGGTTTACACCTATAAAAGAGAGAGCCGTTATCGTCTGTTTGTGGATGTACAGAGTGATATTAT
TGACACGCCCGGGCGACGGATGGTGATCCCCCTGGCCAGTGCACGTCTGCTGTCAGATAAAGTCTCCCGT
GAACTTTACCCGGTGGTGCATATCGGGGATGAAAGCTGGCGCATGATGACCACCGATATGGCCAGTGTGC
CGGTCTCCGTTATCGGGGAAGAAGTGGCTGATCTCAGCCACCGCGAAAATGACATCAAAAACGCCATTAA
CCTGATGTTCTGGGGAATATAAATGTCAGGCTCCCTTATACACAGCCAGTCTGCAGGATATCGTCGACGA
ATTCGGCCCCTGCAGGGGCATTCCGGTACTGTTGGTAAAGCCACCATGGAAAAGGTAGGTTCAACCACTG
ATGCCTAGGCACACCGAAACGACTAACCCTAATTCTTATCCTTTACTTCAGGCCACTTAAGCATGGCTAG
CAAAGGAGAAGAACTCTTCACTGGAGTTGTCCCAATTCTTGTTGAATTAGATGGTGATGTTAACGGCCAC
AAGTTCTCTGTCAGTGGAGAGGGTGAAGGTGATGCAACATACGGAAAACTTACCCTGAAGTTCATCTGCA
CTACTGGCAAACTGCCTGTTCCCTGGCCAACACTAGTCTGATCTAGAGTCGGGGCGGCCGGCCGCTTCGA
GCAGACATGATAAGATACATTGATGAGTTTGGACAAACCACAACTAGAATGCAGTGAAAAAAATGCTTTA
TTTGTGAAATTTGTGATGCTATTGCTTTATTTGTAACCATTATAAGCTGCAATAAACAAGTTAACAACAA
CAATTGCATTCATTTTATGTTTCAGGTTCAGGGGGAGGTGTGGGAGGTTTTTTAAAGCAAGTAAAACCTC
TACAAATGTGGTAAAATCGATAAGGATCCGACCGATGCCCTCAAGCTTTGAGAGGGGCCCCCTTCAACCC
AGTCAGCTCCGACGTCTTGGCGCCCCCGCGGGGCATGACTATCGTCGCCGCACTTATGACTGTCTTCTTT
ATCATGCAACTCGTAGGACAGGTGCCGGCAGCGCTCTTCCGCTTCCTCGCTCACTGACTCGCTGCGCTCG
GTCGTTCGGCTGCGGCGAGCGGTATCAGCTCACTCAAAGGCGGTAATACGGTTATCCACAGAATCAGGGG
ATAACGCAGGAAAGAACATGTGAGCAAAAGGCCAGCAAAAGGCCAGGAACCGTAAAAAGGCCGCGTTGCT
GGCGTTTTTCCATAGGCTCCGCCCCCCTGACGAGCATCACAAAAATCGACGCTCAAGTCAGAGGTGGCGA
AACCCGACAGGACTATAAAGATACCAGGCGTTTCCCCCTGGAAGCTCCCTCGTGCGCTCTCCTGTTCCGA
CCCTGCCGCTTACCGGATACCTGTCCGCCTTTCTCCCTTCGGGAAGCGTGGCGCTTTCTCATAGCTCACG
CTGTAGGTATCTCAGTTCGGTGTAGGTCGTTCGCTCCAAGCTGGGCTGTGTGCACGAACCCCCCGTTCAG
CCCGACCGCTGCGCCTTATCCGGTAACTATCGTCTTGAGTCCAACCCGGTAAGACACGACTTATCGCCAC
TGGCAGCAGCCACTGGTAACAGGATTAGCAGAGCGAGGTATGTAGGCGGTGCTACAGAGTTCTTGAAGTG
GTGGCCTAACTACGGCTACACTAGAAGAACAGTATTTGGTATCTGCGCTCTGCTGAAGCCAGTTACCTTC
GGAAAAAGAGTTGGTAGCTCTTGATCCGGCAAACAAACCACCGCTGGTAGCGGTGGTTTTTTTGTTTGCA
AGCAGCAGATTACGCGCAGAAAAAAAGGATCTCAAGAAGATCCTTTGATCTTTTCTACGGGGTCTGACGC
TCAGTGGAACGAAAACTCACGTTAAGGGATTTTGGTCATGAGATTATCAAAAAGGATCTTCACCTAGATC
CTTTTAAATTAAAAATGAAGTTTTAAATCAATCTAAAGTATATATGAGTAAACTTGGTCTGACAGTTACC
AATGCTTAATCAGTGAGGCACCTATCTCAGCGATCTGTCTATTTCGTTCATCCATAGTTGCCTGACTCCC
CGTCGTGTAGATAACTACGATACGGGAGGGCTTACCATCTGGCCCCAGTGCTGCAATGATACCGCGAGAC
CCACGCTCACCGGCTCCAGATTTATCAGCAATAAACCAGCCAGCCGGAAGGGCCGAGCGCAGAAGTGGTC
CTGCAACTTTATCCGCCTCCATCCAGTCTATTAATTGTTGCCGGGAAGCTAGAGTAAGTAGTTCGCCAGT
TAATAGTTTGCGCAACGTTGTTGCCATTGCTACAGGCATCGTGGTGTCACGCTCGTCGTTTGGTATGGCT
TCATTCAGCTCCGGTTCCCAACGATCAAGGCGAGTTACATGATCCCCCATGTTGTGCAAAAAAGCGGTTA
GCTCCTTCGGTCCTCCGATCGTTGTCAGAAGTAAGTTGGCCGCAGTGTTATCACTCATGGTTATGGCAGC
ACTGCATAATTCTCTTACTGTCATGCCATCCGTAAGATGCTTTTCTGTGACTGGTGAGTACTCAACCAAG
TCATTCTGAGAATAGTGTATGCGGCGACCGAGTTGCTCTTGCCCGGCGTCAATACGGGATAATACCGCGC
CACATAGCAGAACTTTAAAAGTGCTCATCATTGGAAAACGTTCTTCGGGGCGAAAACTCTCAAGGATCTT
ACCGCTGTTGAGATCCAGTTCGATGTAACCCACTCGTGCACCCAACTGATCTTCAGCATCTTTTACTTTC
ACCAGCGTTTCTGGGTGAGCAAAAACAGGAAGGCAAAATGCCGCAAAAAAGGGAATAAGGGCGACACGGA
AATGTTGAATACTCATACTCTTCCTTTTTCAATATTATTGAAGCATTTATCAGGGTTATTGTCTCATGAG
CGGATACATATTTGAATGTATTTAGAAAAATAAACAAATAGGGGTTCCGCGCACATTTCCCCGAAAAGTG
CCACCTG
[124 nt withheld, positions 4874-4997]
C
[91 nt withheld, positions 4999-5089]
AGGGTGAT
